Addgene plasmid #33171: pDMG5b
Depositing lab: David Bartel. Depositing organization: Whitehead Institute for Biomedical Research. Publication: Weak seed-pairing stability and high target-site abundance decrease the proficiency of lsy-6 and other microRNAs. Garcia DM, Baek D, Shin C, Bell GW, Grimson A, Bartel DP. Nat Struct Mol Biol. 2011 Sep 11;18(10):1139-46. doi: 10.1038/nsmb.2115. PubMed 21909094.
Backbone
  Vector backbone: pIS1
  Backbone manufacturer: Addgene (#12179)
  Backbone size w/o insert (bp): 4085
  Vector type: Mammalian Expression, Luciferase
Growth in bacteria
  Bacterial resistance: Ampicillin, 100 μg/mL
  Growth temperature: 37°C
  Growth strain: DH5alpha
  Copy number: High Copy
Gene/Insert
  Gene/Insert name: nsy-1 3'UTR
  Species: C. elegans (nematode)
  Mutation: miR-142 site: CacTaCa
  GenBank ID: NM_062524.6
  Entrez Gene: nsy-1 (a.k.a. F59A6.1)
  Tag / fusion protein: Luciferase (N terminal on backbone)
  Cloning method: Restriction Enzyme; 5′ cloning site XbaI (not destroyed); 3′ cloning site EagI (not destroyed)
  Sequencing primers: 5′ Rluc-F; 3′ EBV Reverse
Terms and licenses: Academic/Nonprofit Terms; Industry Terms: Not Available to Industry
How to cite: pDMG5b was a gift from David Bartel (Addgene plasmid # 33171 ; http://n2t.net/addgene:33171 ; RRID:Addgene_33171)
