[The description below was written by a language model from this plasmid's Addgene catalogue record.]
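Description:
pDMG5b is a mammalian luciferase reporter plasmid built on the pIS1 backbone (about 4.1 kb without insert), designed for testing microRNA-mediated repression through a 3′ untranslated region. It is maintained as a high-copy plasmid in E. coli under ampicillin selection. The record does not list the origin of replication, the promoter driving the reporter, or the polyadenylation signal, and no feature table is available to confirm them. The use of an Rluc forward sequencing primer suggests that the luciferase on the backbone is Renilla luciferase.

The insert is the 3′UTR of the C. elegans gene nsy-1 (F59A6.1), cloned between XbaI and EagI sites, both of which are retained, immediately downstream of the luciferase open reading frame. The "N-terminal luciferase tag" in the catalogue entry therefore reflects the reporter coding sequence lying upstream of the UTR, not a protein fusion: the UTR is transcribed as part of the luciferase mRNA and governs its stability and translation. The recorded mutation describes a miR-142 site, given as a short motif with mixed-case letters. This indicates that the UTR's microRNA target site has been altered at specific positions relative to the native sequence, although the record does not say whether this version is a functional miR-142 site or a mismatched control.

The associated study examined how seed-pairing stability and target-site abundance affect the targeting proficiency of lsy-6 and other microRNAs. In that context, the construct would typically be transfected into cultured mammalian cells together with a microRNA, and luciferase output compared across site variants to quantify repression.
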