>Addgene plasmid #33171 | pDMG5b | depositor partial sequence | sequence record 39256 | nsy-1 3'UTR - miR-142 site: CacTaCa
TTTTCTGTAGTTTCTCTGTTCTCTCTCTCTCTCTCTCTCTGGTCATTTTTCTCTCTTCTAGTTTTTCTGT
CTCTTTCTCTCATTTTATTGTGATATCTTTTCTCTCTCTCTCTCTCTCTCTCTCTCTCTAATCCTCTGTT
TCGTGTACAAAGTTTTCAGTTTCTTAATTTGTTCTCTGAAAATCATCAAACCCCTCCAAAATTTGCTTGC
GTGTAGAACTTTTCATTACAAACAAAAACCAAATTGCTAGTGTCTTTCCTATCCAACTACATTATAGAGA
TTTCTAATCTCATGTCAATTGTTTCATGTATCATTCCACTACACTCACACACATCCGAATCATCATAACT
ATCATAATAATAAGTTTTATTAACCAAAAATAAATAAATATATATTTCATGATCGTTATTCTCCGAGCAC
TTCCGCATCATCTTCGGCAACCCATAAGTAAATCATTTGTCCTGCTGCAGTCATGAGTCGTTCTTTTTTC
GGATGAGCCGTCAGAGAATGAATCACTTTTGAAGGATGTTCGAGTTTCGACACGATGTGTGAATCGAGGA
GACTGTAATTTATTCTTTCTTTTGAAACTAATATTGTTACCTACCTATACACATAAACGAATCCGTCTTC
TGAGCCACTTGCCACGTGCTCGATGGATTGTAAAACTCGGCAGTCTAATTTGTATTCCGTGTTTTGATGA
CCTTTATAGCTGAAAATTTATAAATTTATAGCTCCAATTTTCATACAATATTCAAAAATATGTACCTTGC
TAGCAATTTTCCACTAGATTTATCAATAAGCCGAACAATTCCACCCATTACTCCAGCCAACAGGCAATTA
CTGTCTGGGGTAAAGCTGACACTGTTTACTGAATCTCCCATGTAGTCGACTGTCATCTGANAATTAGAAA
TTTCTAATAACTTGAAAATTCTTTTTTTTTTTCAATTACATTTCCATCTCTAATACTATAGACTCTGTAA
TTTCCATCAGCACTTCCAGCAACAATCTCATGGCCATTA
