>Addgene plasmid #33171 | pDMG5b | addgene partial sequence | sequence record 41322 | Rluc-F 5'-ccaggattcttttccaatgc-3'
GAATTTGTCAAAGTAAAAGGTCTTCATTTTTCGCAAGAAGATGCACCTGATGAAATGGGAAAATATATCA
AATCGTTCGTTGAGCGAGTTCTCAAAAATGAACAATAATTCTAGGAGCTCTATACCGGTCTCGATATCAC
TACTAGTGTTCTAGATTTTCTGTAGTTTCTCTGTTCTCTCTCTCTCTCTCTCTCTGGTCATTTTTCTCTC
TTCTAGTTTTTCTGTCTCTTTCTCTCATTTTATTGTGATATCTTTTCTCTCTCTCTCTCTCTCTCTCTCT
CTCTAATCCTCTGTTTCGTGTACAAAGTTTTCAGTTTCTTAATTTGTTCTCTGAAAATCATCAAACCCCT
CCAAAATTTGCTTGCGTGTAGAACTTTTCATTACAAACAAAAACCAAATTGCTAGTGTCTTTCCTATCCA
ACTACATTATAGAGATTTCTAATCTCATGTCAATTGTTTCATGTATCATTCCACTACACTCACACACATC
CGAATCATCATAACTATCATAATAATAAGTTTTATTAACCAAAAATAAATAAATATATATTTCATGATCG
TTATTCTCCGAGCACTTCCGCATCATCTTCGGCAACCCATAAGTAAATCATTTGTCCTGCTGCAGTCATG
AGTCGTTCTTTTTTCGGATGAGCCGTCAGAGAATGAATCACTTTTGAAGGATGTTCGAGTTTCGACACGA
TGTGTGAATCGAGGAGACTGTAATTTATTCTTTCTTTTGAAACTAATATTGTTACCTACCTATACACATA
AACGAATCCGTCTTCTGAGCCACTTGCCACGTGCTCGATGGATTGTAAAACTCGGCAGTCTAATTTGTAT
TCCGTGTTTTGATGACCTTTATAGCTGAAAATTTATAAATTTATAGCTCCAATTTTCATACAATATTCAA
AAATATGTACCTTGCTAGCAATTTTCCACTAGA
